>Addgene plasmid #98208 | UKNP2.1.2 | depositor full sequence | sequence record 180019 | UKNP2.1.2 sequence 6827 bps
GCTCGAGCCATGGGTTGCTCTTTTTCTATCTTCCTGCTAGCTCTCTTGTCCTGCATCACCGTGCCAGTTT
CTGCCGCGGAAGTCAAAAACACCAGCCAAACATACATGGTGACCAATGACTGCTCGAACAGCAGCATTAC
CTGGCAGCTTGAGAACGCGGTGCTTCACGTTCCTGGATGCGTCCCCTGTGAACGAGACGGCAACACATCC
CGGTGTTGGTTACCAGTCGCGCCCAACGTAGCCGTGAGCCGACCTGGTGCCTTAACTGCGGGTTTGCGAT
CGCACGTCGACACCATCGTGGCGTCTGCGACGCTTTGTTCTGCCCTCTACATAGGGGATGTATGTGGCGC
GATAATGATAGCTGCCCAAGTTGTCATCGTCTCACCGCAGCATCACCAGTTTGTCCAGGACTGCAATTGT
TCCATCTACCCTGGTCATGTATCTGGACATCGTATGGCTTGGGACATGATGATGAACTGGTCGCCGACGA
CTACCATGGTTCTGGGCTATCTGATGCGCGTGCCTGAAGTGGTCTTGGACATCATCGCCGACGGCCACTG
GGGGGTGATGTTCGGCCTGGCCTACTTCTCCATGCAAGGAGCGTGGGCAAAAGTCGTAGTCATCCTTCTA
CTATGCGCTGGGGTCGACGCGTCGACGCATCTTATTGCGGGCTCAGCAGGCAACACTGTGCGCAGGTTTG
CCGGCGTGTTTTCCTCGGGGCCCCAGCAGAACATCCAGCTCATTAATACTAACGGCAGCTGGCACATCAA
CCGCACAGCCCTAAACTGCAATGACTCCCTTCAGACTGGCTTTATTGCCTCGCTGTTCTACACCACCAGC
TTCAATGCATCAGGCTGTCCTGAACGCATGGCCTCTTGCCGTACCATCGAGTCCTTTCGGATTGGGTGGG
GCACCTTGGAGTATGATGAAAATGTCACCAACGAGGAGGACATGAGGCCTTACTGCTGGCATTACCCGCC
CAAACCGTGTGGAGTGGTTCCTGCCCGGTCCGTGTGTGGCCCAGTTTACTGTTTCACCCCCTCCCCGGTG
GTGGTGGGTACAACCAACAAGCTTGGTGTCCCCACGTACACTTGGGGGGAAAATGAGACAGATGTCTTCC
TCTTAAACAGCACCAGGCCTCCTAGGGGAGCCTGGTTTGGATGCACATGGATGAACAGCACCGGATTCAC
CAAAACATGCGGCGCACCACCGTGCCGCATTAGGCGGGACTTCAACACCAGCGTGGACTTACTGTGCCCC
ACAGACTGCTTCAGAAAACACCCAGAGGCAACATACAGTAAATGCGGGGCCGGGCCTTGGCTGACGCCCA
AGTGCCTGATCGATTACCCCTATAGGCTGTGGCATTACCCGTGCACCGTCAACTATACCATCTTTAAGAT
AAGGATGTTTGTGGGGGGAATCGAGCACAGACTCCAAGCGGCATGCAATTTCACTCGTGGGGACCGCTGT
GACCTTGACGACAGGGATAGGAGTCAGCTGAGCCCACTCTTACACTCCACCACCGAGTGGGCCATCTTAC
CCTGCACCTATTCAGACTTGCCAGCCCTCTCCACGGGGCTCATCCACCTCCACCAGAACACCGTTGACGT
CCAGTACCTGTATGGCCTGTCACCGGCCATCACAAAATACGTCGTCAAGTGGGAGTGGGTAGTGCTCCTC
TTCTTACTACTGGCGGACGCCAGGGTATGTGCCTGCCTATGGATGCTCATCCTGTTGGGCCAAGCCGAAG
CGTAATCTAGAAAGTTTAAGCCGAATTCTGCAGATATCCAGCACAGTGGCGGCCGCTCGAGTCTAGAGGG
CCCGTTTAAACCCGCTGATCAGCCTCGACTGTGCCTTCTAGTTGCCAGCCATCTGTTGTTTGCCCCTCCC
CCGTGCCTTCCTTGACCCTGGAAGGTGCCACTCCCACTGTCCTTTCCTAATAAAATGAGGAAATTGCATC
GCATTGTCTGAGTAGGTGTCATTCTATTCTGGGGGGTGGGGTGGGGCAGGACAGCAAGGGGGAGGATTGG
GAAGACAATAGCAGGCATGCTGGGGATGCGGTGGGCTCTATGGCTTCTGAGGCGGAAAGAACCAGTGGCG
GTAATACGGTTATCCACAGAATCAGGGGATAACGCAGGAAAGAACATGTGAGCAAAAGGCCAGCAAAAGG
CCAGGAACCGTAAAAAGGCCGCGTTGCTGGCGTTTTTCCATAGGCTCCGCCCCCCTGACGAGCATCACAA
AAATCGACGCTCAAGTCAGAGGTGGCGAAACCCGACAGGACTATAAAGATACCAGGCGTTTCCCCCTGGA
AGCTCCCTCGTGCGCTCTCCTGTTCCGACCCTGCCGCTTACCGGATACCTGTCCGCCTTTCTCCCTTCGG
GAAGCGTGGCGCTTTCTCATAGCTCACGCTGTAGGTATCTCAGTTCGGTGTAGGTCGTTCGCTCCAAGCT
GGGCTGTGTGCACGAACCCCCCGTTCAGCCCGACCGCTGCGCCTTATCCGGTAACTATCGTCTTGAGTCC
AACCCGGTAAGACACGACTTATCGCCACTGGCAGCAGCCACTGGTAACAGGATTAGCAGAGCGAGGTATG
TAGGCGGTGCTACAGAGTTCTTGAAGTGGTGGCCTAACTACGGCTACACTAGAAGGACAGTATTTGGTAT
CTGCGCTCTGCTGAAGCCAGTTACCTTCGGAAAAAGAGTTGGTAGCTCTTGATCCGGCAAACAAACCACC
GCTGGTAGCGGTGGTTTTTTTGTTTGCAAGCAGCAGATTACGCGCAGAAAAAAAGGATCTCAAGAAGATC
CTTTGATCTTTTCTACGGGGTCTGACGCTCAGTGGAACGAAAACTCACGTTAAGGGATTTTGGTCATGAG
ATTATCAAAAAGGATCTTCACCTAGATCCTTTTAAATTAAAAATGAAGTTTTAAATCAATCTAAAGTATA
TATGAGTAACCTGAGGCTATGGCAGGGCCTGCCGCCCCGACGTTGGCTGCGAGCCCTGGGCCTTCACCCG
AACTTGGGGGGTGGGGTGGGGAAAAGGAAGAAACGCGGGCGTATTGGCCCCAATGGGGTCTCGGTGGGGT
ATCGACAGAGTGCCAGCCCTGGGACCGAACCCCGCGTTTATGAACAAACGACCCAACACCGTGCGTTTTA
TTCTGTCTTTTTATTGCCGTCATAGCGCGGGTTCCTTCCGGTATTGTCTCCTTCCGTGTTTCAGTTAGCC
TCCCCCTAGGGTGGGCGAAGAACTCCAGCATGAGATCCCCGCGCTGGAGGATCATCCAGCCGGCGTCCCG
GAAAACGATTCCGAAGCCCAACCTTTCATAGAAGGCGGCGGTGGAATCGAAATCTCGTGATGGCAGGTTG
GGCGTCGCTTGGTCGGTCATTTCGAACCCCAGAGTCCCGCTCAGAAGAACTCGTCAAGAAGGCGATAGAA
GGCGATGCGCTGCGAATCGGGAGCGGCGATACCGTAAAGCACGAGGAAGCGGTCAGCCCATTCGCCGCCA
AGCTCTTCAGCAATATCACGGGTAGCCAACGCTATGTCCTGATAGCGGTCCGCCACACCCAGCCGGCCAC
AGTCGATGAATCCAGAAAAGCGGCCATTTTCCACCATGATATTCGGCAAGCAGGCATCGCCATGGGTCAC
GACGAGATCCTCGCCGTCGGGCATGCTCGCCTTGAGCCTGGCGAACAGTTCGGCTGGCGCGAGCCCCTGA
TGCTCTTGATCATCCTGATCGACAAGACCGGCTTCCATCCGAGTACGTGCTCGCTCGATGCGATGTTTCG
CTTGGTGGTCGAATGGGCAGGTAGCCGGATCAAGCGTATGCAGCCGCCGCATTGCATCAGCCATGATGGA
TACTTTCTCGGCAGGAGCAAGGTGAGATGACAGGAGATCCTGCCCCGGCACTTCGCCCAATAGCAGCCAG
TCCCTTCCCGCTTCAGTGACAACGTCGAGCACAGCTGCGCAAGGAACGCCCGTCGTGGCCAGCCACGATA
GCCGCGCTGCCTCGTCTTGCAGTTCATTCAGGGCACCGGACAGGTCGGTCTTGACAAAAAGAACCGGGCG
CCCCTGCGCTGACAGCCGGAACACGGCGGCATCAGAGCAGCCGATTGTCTGTTGTGCCCAGTCATAGCCG
AATAGCCTCTCCACCCAAGCGGCCGGAGAACCTGCGTGCAATCCATCTTGTTCAATCATGCGAAACGATC
CTCATCCTGTCTCTTGATCGATCTTTGCAAAAGCCTAGGCCTCCAAAAAAGCCTCCTCACTACTTCTGGA
ATAGCTCAGAGGCCGAGGCGGCCTCGGCCTCTGCATAAATAAAAAAAATTAGTCAGCCATGGGGCGGAGA
ATGGGCGGAACTGGGCGGAGTTAGGGGCGGGATGGGCGGAGTTAGGGGCGGGACTATGGTTGCTGACTAA
TTGAGATGCATGCTTTGCATACTTCTGCCTGCTGGGGAGCCTGGGGACTTTCCACACCTGGTTGCTGACT
AATTGAGATGCATGCTTTGCATACTTCTGCCTGCTGGGGAGCCTGGGGACTTTCCACACCCTAACTGACA
CACATTCCACAGCTGGTTCTTTCCGCCTCAGGACTCTTCCTTTTTCAATAAATCAATCTAAAGTATATAT
GAGTAAACTTGGTCTGACAGTTACCAATGCTTAATCAGTGAGGCACCTATCTCAGCGATCTGTCTATTTC
GTTCATCCATAGTTGCCTGACTCCCCGTCGTGTAGATAACTACGATACGGGAGGGCTTACCATCTGGCCC
CAGTGCTGCAATGATACCGCGAGACCCACGCTCACCGGCTCCAGATTTATCAGCAATAAACCAGCCAGCC
GGAAGGGCCGAGCGCAGAAGTGGTCCTGCAACTTTATCCGCCTCCATCCAGTCTATTAATTGTTGCCGGG
AAGCTAGAGTAAGTAGTTCGCCAGTTAATAGTTTGCGCAACGTTGTTGCCATTGCTACAGGCATCGTGGT
GTCACGCTCGTCGTTTGGTATGGCTTCATTCAGCTCCGGTTCCCAACGATCAAGGCGAGTTACATGATCC
CCCATGTTGTGCAAAAAAGCGGTTAGCTCCTTCGGTCCTCCGATCGTTGTCAGAAGTAAGTTGGCCGCAG
TGTTATCACTCATGGTTATGGCAGCACTGCATAATTCTCTTACTGTCATGCCATCCGTAAGATGCTTTTC
TGTGACTGGTGAGTACTCAACCAAGTCATTCTGAGAATAGTGTATGCGGCGACCGAGTTGCTCTTGCCCG
GCGTCAATACGGGATAATACCGCGCCACATAGCAGAACTTTAAAAGTGCTCATCATTGGAAAACGTTCTT
CGGGGCGAAAACTCTCAAGGATCTTACCGCTGTTGAGATCCAGTTCGATGTAACCCACTCGTGCACCCAA
CTGATCTTCAGCATCTTTTACTTTCACCAGCGTTTCTGGGTGAGCAAAAACAGGAAGGCAAAATGCCGCA
AAAAAGGGAATAAGGGCGACACGGAAATGTTGAATACTCATACTCTTCCTTTTTCAATATTATTGAAGCA
TTTATCAGGGTTATTGTCTCATGAGCGGATACATATTTGAATGTATTTAGAAAAATAAACAAATAGGGGT
TCCGCGCACATTTCCCCGAAAAGTGCCACCTG
[124 nt withheld, positions 5633-5756]
C
[91 nt withheld, positions 5758-5848]
A
[49 nt withheld, positions 5850-5898]
CCTTTGACGTTGGAGTCCACGTTCTTT
[37 nt withheld, positions 5926-5962]
ACCCTATCTCGGTCTATTCTTTTGATTTATAAGGGATTTTGCCGATTTCGGCCTATTGGTTAAAAAATGA
GCTGATTTAACAAAAATTTAACGCGAATTTTAACAAAATATTAACGCTTACAATTTACGCGCGCGTTGAC
ATTGATTATTGACTAGTTATTAATAGTAATCAATTACGGGGTCATTAGTTCATAGCCCATATATGGAGTT
CCGCGTTACATAACTTACGGTAAATGGCCCGCCTGGCTGACCGCCCAACGACCCCCGCCCATTGACGTCA
ATAATGACGTATGTTCCCATAGTAACGCCAATAGGGACTTTCCATTGACGTCAATGGGTGGACTATTTAC
GGTAAACTGCCCACTTGGCAGTACATCAAGTGTATCATATGCCAAGTACGCCCCCTATTGACGTCAATGA
CGGTAAATGGCCCGCCTGGCATTATGCCCAGTACATGACCTTATGGGACTTTCCTACTTGGCAGTACATC
TACGTATTAGTCATCGCTATTACCATGGTGATGCGGTTTTGGCAGTACATCAATGGGCGTGGATAGCGGT
TTGACTCACGGGGATTTCCAAGTCTCCACCCCATTGACGTCAATGGGAGTTTGTTTTGGCACCAAAATCA
ACGGGACTTTCCAAAATGTCGTAACAACTCCGCCCCATTGACGCAAATGGGCGGTAGGCGTGTACGGTGG
GAGGTCTATATAAGCAGAGCTCTCTGGCTAACTAGAGAACCCACTGCTTACTGGCTTATCGAAATTAATA
CGACTCACTATAGGGAGACCCAAGCTGGCTAGCGTTTAAACTTAAGCTTGGTACCGAGCTCGGATCCACT
AGTCCAGTGTGGTGGAATTCGGCTT
Features (pLannotate 1.2.2; 17 found; start..end, strand, type, name):
     13..1752    +  CDS            POLG_HCVGL (fragment): Experimental evidence at protein level: Swiss-Prot protein existence level 1. [Protease NS2]: Cysteine protease required for the proteolytic auto-cleavage between the non-structural proteins NS2 and NS3 (By similarity). The N-terminus of NS3 is required for the function of NS2 protease (active region NS2-3) (By similarity). Promotes the initiation of viral particle assembly by mediating the interaction between structural and non-structural proteins (By similarity). From Hepatitis C virus (isolate Glasgow) (HCV).
   1849..2073    +  polyA_signal   bGH poly(A) signal: bovine growth hormone polyadenylation signal
   2077..2095    +  promoter       SV40 promoter (fragment): SV40 enhancer and early promoter
   2205..2793    -  rep_origin     ori: high-copy-number ColE1/pMB1/pBR322/pUC origin of replication
   3015..3031    +  polyA_signal   bGH poly(A) signal (fragment): bovine growth hormone polyadenylation signal
   3122..3169    -  polyA_signal   HSV TK poly(A) signal: herpes simplex virus thymidine kinase polyadenylation signal (Cole and Stacy, 1985)
   3228..3380    -  CDS            ble (fragment): BLE_KLEPN - Experimental evidence at protein level: Swiss-Prot protein existence level 1. Binding protein with a strong affinity to the bleomycin family of antibiotics. Binds to CL990; an antimitotic-antibiotic compound. From Klebsiella pneumoniae.
   3401..4189    -  CDS            NeoR/KanR: aminoglycoside phosphotransferase confers resistance to neomycin, kanamycin, and G418 (Geneticin®)
   4224..4581    -  promoter       SV40 promoter: SV40 enhancer and early promoter
   4583..4600    -  promoter       AmpR promoter (fragment): bla
   4641..5501    -  CDS            AmpR: β-lactamase; bla; confers resistance to ampicillin, carbenicillin, and related antibiotics
   5502..5606    -  promoter       AmpR promoter: bla
   5633..6061    +  rep_origin     f1 ori (sequence partly withheld): f1 bacteriophage origin of replication; arrow indicates direction of (+) strand synthesis
   6100..6479    +  enhancer       CMV enhancer: human cytomegalovirus immediate early enhancer
   6480..6683    +  promoter       CMV promoter: human cytomegalovirus (CMV) immediate early promoter
   6679..6712    +  LTR            5' LTR (truncated) (fragment): truncated 5' long terminal repeat (LTR) from HIV-1
   6728..6746    +  promoter       T7 promoter: promoter for bacteriophage T7 RNA polymerase
