>Addgene plasmid #98208 | UKNP2.1.2 | addgene full sequence | sequence record 189972 | Addgene NGS Result
CCATGGGTTGCTCTTTTTCTATCTTCCTGCTAGCTCTCTTGTCCTGCATCACCGTGCCAGTTTCTGCCGC
GGAAGTCAAAAACACCAGCCAAACATACATGGTGACCAATGACTGCTCGAACAGCAGCATTACCTGGCAG
CTTGAGAACGCGGTGCTTCACGTTCCTGGATGCGTCCCCTGTGAACGAGACGGCAACACATCCCGGTGTT
GGTTACCAGTCGCGCCCAACGTAGCCGTGAGCCGACCTGGTGCCTTAACTGCGGGTTTGCGATCGCACGT
CGACACCATCGTGGCGTCTGCGACGCTTTGTTCTGCCCTCTACATAGGGGATGTATGTGGCGCGATAATG
ATAGCTGCCCAAGTTGTCATCGTCTCACCGCAGCATCACCAGTTTGTCCAGGACTGCAATTGTTCCATCT
ACCCTGGTCATGTATCTGGACATCGTATGGCTTGGGACATGATGATGAACTGGTCGCCGACGACTACCAT
GGTTCTGGGCTATCTGATGCGCGTGCCTGAAGTGGTCTTGGACATCATCGCCGACGGCCACTGGGGGGTG
ATGTTCGGCCTGGCCTACTTCTCCATGCAAGGAGCGTGGGCAAAAGTCGTAGTCATCCTTCTACTATGCG
CTGGGGTCGACGCGTCGACGCATCTTATTGCGGGCTCAGCAGGCAACACTGTGCGCAGGTTTGCCGGCGT
GTTTTCCTCGGGGCCCCAGCAGAACATCCAGCTCATTAATACTAACGGCAGCTGGCACATCAACCGCACA
GCCCTAAACTGCAATGACTCCCTTCAGACTGGCTTTATTGCCTCGCTGTTCTACACCACCAGCTTCAATG
CATCAGGCTGTCCTGAACGCATGGCCTCTTGCCGTACCATCGAGTCCTTTCGGATTGGGTGGGGCACCTT
GGAGTATGATGAAAATGTCACCAACGAGGAGGACATGAGGCCTTACTGCTGGCATTACCCGCCCAAACCG
TGTGGAGTGGTTCCTGCCCGGTCCGTGTGTGGCCCAGTTTACTGTTTCACCCCCTCCCCGGTGGTGGTGG
GTACAACCAACAAGCTTGGTGTCCCCACGTACACTTGGGGGGAAAATGAGACAGATGTCTTCCTCTTAAA
CAGCACCAGGCCTCCTAGGGGAGCCTGGTTTGGATGCACATGGATGAACAGCACCGGATTCACCAAAACA
TGCGGCGCACCACCGTGCCGCATTAGGCGGGACTTCAACACCAGCGTGGACTTACTGTGCCCCACAGACT
GCTTCAGAAAACACCCAGAGGCAACATACAGTAAATGCGGGGCCGGGCCTTGGCTGACGCCCAAGTGCCT
GATCGATTACCCCTATAGGCTGTGGCATTACCCGTGCACCGTCAACTATACCATCTTTAAGATAAGGATG
TTTGTGGGGGGAATCGAGCACAGACTCCAAGCGGCATGCAATTTCACTCGTGGGGACCGCTGTGACCTTG
ACGACAGGGATAGGAGTCAGCTGAGCCCACTCTTACACTCCACCACCGAGTGGGCCATCTTACCCTGCAC
CTATTCAGACTTGCCAGCCCTCTCCACGGGGCTCATCCACCTCCACCAGAACACCGTTGACGTCCAGTAC
CTGTATGGCCTGTCACCGGCCATCACAAAATACGTCGTCAAGTGGGAGTGGGTAGTGCTCCTCTTCTTAC
TACTGGCGGACGCCAGGGTATGTGCCTGCCTATGGATGCTCATCCTGTTGGGCCAAGCCGAAGCGTAATC
TAGAAAGTTTAAGCCGAATTCTGCAGATATCCAGCACAGTGGCGGCCGCTCGAGTCTAGAGGGCCCGTTT
AAACCCGCTGATCAGCCTCGACTGTGCCTTCTAGTTGCCAGCCATCTGTTGTTTGCCCCTCCCCCGTGCC
TTCCTTGACCCTGGAAGGTGCCACTCCCACTGTCCTTTCCTAATAAAATGAGGAAATTGCATCGCATTGT
CTGAGTAGGTGTCATTCTATTCTGGGGGGTGGGGTGGGGCAGGACAGCAAGGGGGAGGATTGGGAAGACA
ATAGCAGGCATGCTGGGGATGCGGTGGGCTCTATGGCTTCTGAGGCGGAAAGAACCAGTGGCGGTAATAC
GGTTATCCACAGAATCAGGGGATAACGCAGGAAAGAACATGTGAGCAAAAGGCCAGCAAAAGGCCAGGAA
CCGTAAAAAGGCCGCGTTGCTGGCGTTTTTCCATAGGCTCCGCCCCCCTGACGAGCATCACAAAAATCGA
CGCTCAAGTCAGAGGTGGCGAAACCCGACAGGACTATAAAGATACCAGGCGTTTCCCCCTGGAAGCTCCC
TCGTGCGCTCTCCTGTTCCGACCCTGCCGCTTACCGGATACCTGTCCGCCTTTCTCCCTTCGGGAAGCGT
GGCGCTTTCTCATAGCTCACGCTGTAGGTATCTCAGTTCGGTGTAGGTCGTTCGCTCCAAGCTGGGCTGT
GTGCACGAACCCCCCGTTCAGCCCGACCGCTGCGCCTTATCCGGTAACTATCGTCTTGAGTCCAACCCGG
TAAGACACGACTTATCGCCACTGGCAGCAGCCACTGGTAACAGGATTAGCAGAGCGAGGTATGTAGGCGG
TGCTACAGAGTTCTTGAAGTGGTGGCCTAACTACGGCTACACTAGAAGAACAGTATTTGGTATCTGCGCT
CTGCTGAAGCCAGTTACCTTCGGAAAAAGAGTTGGTAGCTCTTGATCCGGCAAACAAACCACCGCTGGTA
GCGGTGGTTTTTTTGTTTGCAAGCAGCAGATTACGCGCAGAAAAAAAGGATCTCAAGAAGATCCTTTGAT
CTTTTCTACGGGGTCTGACGCTCAGTGGAACGAAAACTCACGTTAAGGGATTTTGGTCATGAGATTATCA
AAAAGGATCTTCACCTAGATCCTTTTAAATTAAAAATGAAGTTTTAAATCAATCTAAAGTATATATGAGT
AACCTGAGGCTATGGCAGGGCCTGCCGCCCCGACGTTGGCTGCGAGCCCTGGGCCTTCACCCGAACTTGG
GGGGTGGGGTGGGGAAAAGGAAGAAACGCGGGCGTATTGGCCCCAATGGGGTCTCGGTGGGGTATCGACA
GAGTGCCAGCCCTGGGACCGAACCCCGCGTTTATGAACAAACGACCCAACACCGTGCGTTTTATTCTGTC
TTTTTATTGCCGTCATAGCGCGGGTTCCTTCCGGTATTGTCTCCTTCCGTGTTTCAGTTAGCCTCCCCCT
AGGGTGGGCGAAGAACTCCAGCATGAGATCCCCGCGCTGGAGGATCATCCAGCCGGCGTCCCGGAAAACG
ATTCCGAAGCCCAACCTTTCATAGAAGGCGGCGGTGGAATCGAAATCTCGTGATGGCAGGTTGGGCGTCG
CTTGGTCGGTCATTTCGAACCCCAGAGTCCCGCTCAGAAGAACTCGTCAAGAAGGCGATAGAAGGCGATG
CGCTGCGAATCGGGAGCGGCGATACCGTAAAGCACGAGGAAGCGGTCAGCCCATTCGCCGCCAAGCTCTT
CAGCAATATCACGGGTAGCCAACGCTATGTCCTGATAGCGGTCCGCCACACCCAGCCGGCCACAGTCGAT
GAATCCAGAAAAGCGGCCATTTTCCACCATGATATTCGGCAAGCAGGCATCGCCATGGGTCACGACGAGA
TCCTCGCCGTCGGGCATGCTCGCCTTGAGCCTGGCGAACAGTTCGGCTGGCGCGAGCCCCTGATGCTCTT
CGTCCAGATCATCCTGATCGACAAGACCGGCTTCCATCCGAGTACGTGCTCGCTCGATGCGATGTTTCGC
TTGGTGGTCGAATGGGCAGGTAGCCGGATCAAGCGTATGCAGCCGCCGCATTGCATCAGCCATGATGGAT
ACTTTCTCGGCAGGAGCAAGGTGAGATGACAGGAGATCCTGCCCCGGCACTTCGCCCAATAGCAGCCAGT
CCCTTCCCGCTTCAGTGACAACGTCGAGCACAGCTGCGCAAGGAACGCCCGTCGTGGCCAGCCACGATAG
CCGCGCTGCCTCGTCTTGCAGTTCATTCAGGGCACCGGACAGGTCGGTCTTGACAAAAAGAACCGGGCGC
CCCTGCGCTGACAGCCGGAACACGGCGGCATCAGAGCAGCCGATTGTCTGTTGTGCCCAGTCATAGCCGA
ATAGCCTCTCCACCCAAGCGGCCGGAGAACCTGCGTGCAATCCATCTTGTTCAATCATGCGAAACGATCC
TCATCCTGTCTCTTGATCGATCTTTGCAAAAGCCTAGGCCTCCAAAAAAGCCTCCTCACTACTTCTGGAA
TAGCTCAGAGGCCGAGGCGGCCTCGGCCTCTGCATAAATAAAAAAAATTAGTCAGCCATGGGGCGGAGAA
TGGGCGGAACTGGGCGGAGTTAGGGGCGGGATGGGCGGAGTTAGGGGCGGGACTATGGTTGCTGACTAAT
TGAGATGCATGCTTTGCATACTTCTGCCTGCTGGGGAGCCTGGGGACTTTCCACACCTGGTTGCTGACTA
ATTGAGATGCATGCTTTGCATACTTCTGCCTGCTGGGGAGCCTGGGGACTTTCCACACCCTAACTGACAC
ACATTCCACAGCTGGTTCTTTCCGCCTCAGGACTCTTCCTTTTTCAATAAATCAATCTAAAGTATATATG
AGTAAACTTGGTCTGACAGTTACCAATGCTTAATCAGTGAGGCACCTATCTCAGCGATCTGTCTATTTCG
TTCATCCATAGTTGCCTGACTCCCCGTCGTGTAGATAACTACGATACGGGAGGGCTTACCATCTGGCCCC
AGTGCTGCAATGATACCGCGAGACCCACGCTCACCGGCTCCAGATTTATCAGCAATAAACCAGCCAGCCG
GAAGGGCCGAGCGCAGAAGTGGTCCTGCAACTTTATCCGCCTCCATCCAGTCTATTAATTGTTGCCGGGA
AGCTAGAGTAAGTAGTTCGCCAGTTAATAGTTTGCGCAACGTTGTTGCCATTGCTACAGGCATCGTGGTG
TCACGCTCGTCGTTTGGTATGGCTTCATTCAGCTCCGGTTCCCAACGATCAAGGCGAGTTACATGATCCC
CCATGTTGTGCAAAAAAGCGGTTAGCTCCTTCGGTCCTCCGATCGTTGTCAGAAGTAAGTTGGCCGCAGT
GTTATCACTCATGGTTATGGCAGCACTGCATAATTCTCTTACTGTCATGCCATCCGTAAGATGCTTTTCT
GTGACTGGTGAGTACTCAACCAAGTCATTCTGAGAATAGTGTATGCGGCGACCGAGTTGCTCTTGCCCGG
CGTCAATACGGGATAATACCGCGCCACATAGCAGAACTTTAAAAGTGCTCATCATTGGAAAACGTTCTTC
GGGGCGAAAACTCTCAAGGATCTTACCGCTGTTGAGATCCAGTTCGATGTAACCCACTCGTGCACCCAAC
TGATCTTCAGCATCTTTTACTTTCACCAGCGTTTCTGGGTGAGCAAAAACAGGAAGGCAAAATGCCGCAA
AAAAGGGAATAAGGGCGACACGGAAATGTTGAATACTCATACTCTTCCTTTTTCAATATTATTGAAGCAT
TTATCAGGGTTATTGTCTCATGAGCGGATACATATTTGAATGTATTTAGAAAAATAAACAAATAGGGGTT
CCGCGCACATTTCCCCGAAAAGTGCCACCTG
[124 nt withheld, positions 5632-5755]
C
[91 nt withheld, positions 5757-5847]
A
[49 nt withheld, positions 5849-5897]
CCTTTGACGTTGGAGTCCACGTTCTTT
[37 nt withheld, positions 5925-5961]
ACCCTATCTCGGTCTATTCTTTTGATTTATAAGGGATTTTGCCGATTTCGGCCTATTGGTTAAAAAATGA
GCTGATTTAACAAAAATTTAACGCGAATTTTAACAAAATATTAACGCTTACAATTTACGCGCGCGTTGAC
ATTGATTATTGACTAGTTATTAATAGTAATCAATTACGGGGTCATTAGTTCATAGCCCATATATGGAGTT
CCGCGTTACATAACTTACGGTAAATGGCCCGCCTGGCTGACCGCCCAACGACCCCCGCCCATTGACGTCA
ATAATGACGTATGTTCCCATAGTAACGCCAATAGGGACTTTCCATTGACGTCAATGGGTGGAGTATTTAC
GGTAAACTGCCCACTTGGCAGTACATCAAGTGTATCATATGCCAAGTACGCCCCCTATTGACGTCAATGA
CGGTAAATGGCCCGCCTGGCATTATGCCCAGTACATGACCTTATGGGACTTTCCTACTTGGCAGTACATC
TACGTATTAGTCATCGCTATTACCATGGTGATGCGGTTTTGGCAGTACATCAATGGGCGTGGATAGCGGT
TTGACTCACGGGGATTTCCAAGTCTCCACCCCATTGACGTCAATGGGAGTTTGTTTTGGCACCAAAATCA
ACGGGACTTTCCAAAATGTCGTAACAACTCCGCCCCATTGACGCAAATGGGCGGTAGGCGTGTACGGTGG
GAGGTCTATATAAGCAGAGCTCTCTGGCTAACTAGAGAACCCACTGCTTACTGGCTTATCGAAATTAATA
CGACTCACTATAGGGAGACCCAAGCTGGCTAGCGTTTAAACTTAAGCTTGGTACCGAGCTCGGATCCACT
AGTCCAGTGTGGTGGAATTCGGCTTGCTCGAG
Features (pLannotate 1.2.2; 17 found; start..end, strand, type, name):
      6..1745    +  CDS            POLG_HCVGL (fragment): Experimental evidence at protein level: Swiss-Prot protein existence level 1. [Protease NS2]: Cysteine protease required for the proteolytic auto-cleavage between the non-structural proteins NS2 and NS3 (By similarity). The N-terminus of NS3 is required for the function of NS2 protease (active region NS2-3) (By similarity). Promotes the initiation of viral particle assembly by mediating the interaction between structural and non-structural proteins (By similarity). From Hepatitis C virus (isolate Glasgow) (HCV).
   1842..2066    +  polyA_signal   bGH poly(A) signal: bovine growth hormone polyadenylation signal
   2070..2088    +  promoter       SV40 promoter (fragment): SV40 enhancer and early promoter
   2198..2786    -  rep_origin     ori: high-copy-number ColE1/pMB1/pBR322/pUC origin of replication
   3008..3024    +  polyA_signal   bGH poly(A) signal (fragment): bovine growth hormone polyadenylation signal
   3115..3162    -  polyA_signal   HSV TK poly(A) signal: herpes simplex virus thymidine kinase polyadenylation signal (Cole and Stacy, 1985)
   3221..3373    -  CDS            ble (fragment): BLE_KLEPN - Experimental evidence at protein level: Swiss-Prot protein existence level 1. Binding protein with a strong affinity to the bleomycin family of antibiotics. Binds to CL990; an antimitotic-antibiotic compound. From Klebsiella pneumoniae.
   3394..4188    -  CDS            NeoR/KanR: aminoglycoside phosphotransferase from Tn5; aph(3')-II (or nptII); confers resistance to neomycin, kanamycin, and G418 (Geneticin®)
   4223..4580    -  promoter       SV40 promoter: SV40 enhancer and early promoter
   4582..4599    -  promoter       AmpR promoter (fragment): bla
   4640..5500    -  CDS            AmpR: β-lactamase; bla; confers resistance to ampicillin, carbenicillin, and related antibiotics
   5501..5605    -  promoter       AmpR promoter: bla
   5632..6060    +  rep_origin     f1 ori (sequence partly withheld): f1 bacteriophage origin of replication; arrow indicates direction of (+) strand synthesis
   6099..6478    +  enhancer       CMV enhancer: human cytomegalovirus immediate early enhancer
   6479..6682    +  promoter       CMV promoter: human cytomegalovirus (CMV) immediate early promoter
   6678..6711    +  LTR            5' LTR (truncated) (fragment): truncated 5' long terminal repeat (LTR) from HIV-1
   6727..6745    +  promoter       T7 promoter: promoter for bacteriophage T7 RNA polymerase
