[The description below was written by a language model from this plasmid's Addgene catalogue record and pLannotate feature annotations shown in this document.]
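Description:
UKNP2.1.2 is a mammalian expression plasmid built on the Invitrogen pCR3 backbone that carries the hepatitis C virus E1E2 envelope glycoprotein coding region cloned from patient serum. It belongs to the United Kingdom Nottingham Panel, whose naming scheme encodes genotype, patient number and clone number, so this entry is genotype 2, patient 1, clone 2. The insert of about 1.75 kb is annotated as a fragment of the HCV polyprotein. The automated annotation's descriptive text refers to the NS2 protease, but that wording is inherited from the generic polyprotein database entry, and the catalogue identifies the region as E1E2.

The insert lies downstream of the human CMV immediate-early enhancer and promoter and upstream of the bovine growth hormone polyadenylation signal, an arrangement that drives strong constitutive expression in transfected mammalian cells. A T7 promoter sits between the CMV promoter and the insert, providing a sequencing primer site and the option of in vitro transcription. A separate SV40 early promoter drives a neomycin/kanamycin phosphotransferase gene ending in an HSV TK polyadenylation signal, which would allow G418 selection of mammalian cells. In bacteria the plasmid is maintained at high copy through a ColE1/pUC-type origin with ampicillin selection via β-lactamase, and an f1 origin is also present. The short hits annotated as an HIV-1 LTR, ble, and extra SV40, bGH and AmpR promoter fragments are probably backbone remnants or spurious matches. The depositor and sequencing-derived records differ by only a few nucleotides and share the same feature layout.

According to the associated publication title, the panel provides diverse HCV glycoproteins for vaccine research and for assessing resistance to monoclonal antibody neutralization.
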