Addgene plasmid #98208: UKNP2.1.2
Purpose: Expression of HCV E1E2 genes cloned from patient serum. United Kingdom Nottingham Panel x.xx.xx (genotype.patient number.clone number)
Depositing lab: Jonathan Ball. Depositing organization: University of Nottingham. Publication: A Diverse Panel of Hepatitis C Virus Glycoproteins for Use in Vaccine Research Reveals Extremes of Monoclonal Antibody Neutralization Resistance. Urbanowicz RA, McClure CP, Brown RJ, Tsoleridis T, Persson MA, Krey T, Irving WL, Ball JK, Tarr AW. J Virol. 2015 Dec 23;90(7):3288-301. doi: 10.1128/JVI.02700-15. PubMed 26699643.
Backbone
  Vector backbone: pCR3
  Backbone manufacturer: Invitrogen
  Vector type: Mammalian Expression
Growth in bacteria
  Bacterial resistance: Ampicillin, 100 μg/mL
  Growth temperature: 37°C
  Growth strain: DH5alpha
  Copy number: High Copy
Gene/Insert
  Gene/Insert name: HCV E1E2 (alt name: UKNP2.1.2)
  Species: Hepatitis C virus
  Insert size (bp): 1746
  GenBank ID: KU285210.1
  Cloning method: Unknown
  Sequencing primers: 5′ T7F; 3′ bGHR
Terms and licenses: Academic/Nonprofit Terms; Industry Terms: Not Available to Industry
How to cite: UKNP2.1.2 was a gift from Jonathan Ball (Addgene plasmid # 98208 ; http://n2t.net/addgene:98208 ; RRID:Addgene_98208)
